>Addgene plasmid #46893 | pRK5-HA-SH3BP4 W92A | addgene partial sequence | sequence record 70031 | SP6 5'-ATTTAGGTGACACTATAG-3'
TCCACTCCCAGGTCCAACTGCACCTCGGTTCTATCGATTGAATTCCCGAACCGACAGTCGGTCTCTTCAC
CAAGGCCATTCGCGCCACCATGGGCTACCCCTATGATGTGCCTGACTACGCAGATCTCAATGGTGGTGGT
GGTGGGTCGACCATGGCGGCTCAGCGGATCCGAGCGGCCAACTCCAATGGCCTCCCTCGCTGCAAGTCAG
AGGGGACCCTGATTGACCTGAGCGAAGGGTTTTCAGAGACGAGCTTTAATGACATCAAAGTGCCTTCTCC
CAGTGCCTTGCTCGTAGACAACCCCACACCTTTCGGAAATGCAAAGGAAGTGATTGCGATCAAGGACTAT
TGCCCCACCAACTTCACCACACTGAAGTTCTCCAAGGGCGACCATCTCTACGTCTTGGACACATCTGGCG
GTGAGGCGTGGTACGCACACAACACCACCGAAATGGGCTACATCCCCTCCTCCTATGTGCAGCCCTTGAA
CTACCGGAACTCAACACTGAGTGACAGCGGTATGATTGATAATCTTCCAGACAGCCCAGACGAGGTAGCC
AAGGAGCTGGAGCTGCTCGGGGGATGGACAGATGACAAAAAAGTACCAGGCAGAATGTACAGTAATAACC
CTTTCTGGAATGGGGTCCAGACCAATCCATTTCTGAATGGGAACGTGCCCGTCATGCCCAGCCTGGATGA
GCTGAATCCCAAAAGTACTGTGGATTTGCTCCTTTTTGACGCAGGTACATCCTCCTTCACCGAATCCAGC
TCAGCCACCACGAATAGCACTGGCAACATCTTCGATGAGCTTCCAGTCACAAACGGACTCCACGCAGAGC
CGCCGGTCAGGCGGGACAACCCCTTCTTCAGAAGCAAGCGCTCCTACAGTCTCTCGGAACTCTCCGTCCT
CCAAGCCAAGTCCGATGCTCCCACATCGTCGAGTTTCTTCACCGGCTTGAAA
