[The description below was written by a language model from this plasmid's Addgene catalogue record.]
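Description:
pRK5-HA-SH3BP4 W92A is a mammalian expression plasmid built on the pRK5-HA backbone that produces an HA-tagged point mutant of human SH3BP4 (SH3-domain binding protein 4, also known as BOG25 or TTP). It is propagated in E. coli under ampicillin selection; the copy number is listed as unknown, and the record names neither the origin of replication nor any marker for selection in mammalian cells, so the plasmid is best regarded as a transient-transfection tool. No feature table is provided, and the promoter driving the insert is not stated. The listed sequencing primers imply an SP6 promoter site upstream of the insert and an SV40 polyadenylation signal downstream.

The HA epitope is supplied by the backbone and sits at the N terminus of the SH3BP4 coding sequence, allowing the protein to be detected or immunoprecipitated with anti-HA antibodies. The insert carries a W92A substitution, introduced by site-directed mutagenesis, which the record describes as a mutation of the SH3 domain; replacing this tryptophan with alanine is presumably meant to impair that domain's ligand binding. The associated publication identifies SH3BP4 as a negative regulator of amino acid–Rag GTPase–mTORC1 signalling. The construct is therefore suited to comparing the mutant with wild-type SH3BP4 in transfected mammalian cells, for example to test whether an intact SH3 domain is needed for the protein's interactions or for its effect on mTORC1 pathway activity. The cloning method and the sites used to insert the gene are not recorded.
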