Addgene plasmid #46893: pRK5-HA-SH3BP4 W92A
Purpose: expresses HA tagged SH3BP4 W92A mutant in mammalian cells
Depositing lab: Do-Hyung Kim. Depositing organization: University of Minnesota. Publication: SH3BP4 is a negative regulator of amino acid-Rag GTPase-mTORC1 signaling. Kim YM, Stone M, Hwang TH, Kim YG, Dunlevy JR, Griffin TJ, Kim DH. Mol Cell. 2012 Jun 29;46(6):833-46. doi: 10.1016/j.molcel.2012.04.007. Epub 2012 May 9. PubMed 22575674.
Backbone
  Vector backbone: pRK5-HA
  Backbone manufacturer: clonetch
  Vector type: Mammalian Expression
Growth in bacteria
  Bacterial resistance: Ampicillin, 100 μg/mL
  Growth temperature: 37°C
  Growth strain: DH5alpha
  Copy number: Unknown
Gene/Insert
  Gene/Insert name: SH3BP4 W92A (alt names: BOG25; SH3-domain binding protein 4; SH3BP4)
  Species: H. sapiens (human)
  Mutation: W92A (mutated SH3 domain)
  Entrez Gene: SH3BP4 (a.k.a. BOG25, TTP)
  Tag / fusion protein: HA (N terminal on backbone)
  Cloning method: Unknown
  Sequencing primers: 5′ SP6; 3′ SV40pA-R
Terms and licenses: Academic/Nonprofit Terms; Industry Terms: Not Available to Industry
Depositor comments: Mutagenesis was performed using a site-directed mutagenesis kit (Stratagene) and the following primer: cacatctggcggtgaggcgtggtacgcacacaac
How to cite: pRK5-HA-SH3BP4 W92A was a gift from Do-Hyung Kim (Addgene plasmid # 46893 ; http://n2t.net/addgene:46893 ; RRID:Addgene_46893)
